Addgene plasmid #175289: BPK1520_blastR
Purpose: (Empty Backbone) Human expression plasmid for SpCas9 sgRNA with blasticidin co-selection
Depositing lab: Ronald Cohn. Depositing organization: Hospital for Sick Children.
Backbone
  Vector backbone: BPK1520
  Backbone manufacturer: Joung Lab (Addgene Plasmid #65777)
  Backbone size (bp): 2280
  Vector type: Mammalian Expression, CRISPR
  Promoter: CMV/U6
  Selectable markers: Blasticidin
Growth in bacteria
  Bacterial resistance: Ampicillin, 100 μg/mL
  Growth temperature: 37°C
  Growth strain: DH5alpha
  Copy number: High Copy
Gene/Insert
  Cloning method: Ligation Independent Cloning
  Sequencing primers: 5′ CAGGGTTATTGTCTCATGAGCGG; 3′ cggagcctatggaaaaacgccag
Resource information
  A portion of this plasmid was derived from a plasmid made by: pSBbi-RB (Addgene #60522)
Terms and licenses: Academic/Nonprofit Terms; Industry Terms: Not Available to Industry
How to cite: BPK1520_blastR was a gift from Ronald Cohn (Addgene plasmid # 175289 ; http://n2t.net/addgene:175289 ; RRID:Addgene_175289)
