[The description below was written by a language model from this plasmid's Addgene catalogue record and pLannotate feature annotations shown in this document.]
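Description:
BPK1520_blastR is an empty-backbone mammalian expression plasmid for delivering Streptococcus pyogenes Cas9 single guide RNAs to human cells, with a blasticidin resistance cassette added for co-selection. It is built on the BPK1520 sgRNA vector, and part of it was derived from pSBbi-RB; the record does not say which part came from that plasmid. The sequenced construct is about 3.4 kb. In bacteria it is maintained at high copy through a ColE1/pUC-type origin of replication and selected with ampicillin via the β-lactamase gene, which is driven by its own bla promoter.

The plasmid carries two independent mammalian transcription units in the same orientation. The first is an RNA polymerase II cassette in which the human cytomegalovirus immediate-early enhancer and promoter drive the bsd gene, encoding the Aspergillus terreus blasticidin S deaminase, followed by an SV40 polyadenylation signal. This lets transfected cells be enriched or selected with blasticidin. The second is an RNA polymerase III cassette in which the human U6 promoter sits upstream of the SpCas9 guide RNA scaffold. A short gap of roughly 30 nt between promoter and scaffold is where a user-supplied spacer would be expected to go, although the feature table does not annotate a cloning site there.

No guide sequence is included and no Cas9 coding sequence is annotated, so the nuclease must be supplied separately, for example from a second plasmid or a Cas9-expressing cell line. The construct is typically used to clone a target-specific spacer, transfect human cells, and use blasticidin to enrich for cells that received the sgRNA plasmid in genome-editing experiments.
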