Features (pLannotate 1.2.2; 9 found; start..end, strand, type, name):
     41..420     +  enhancer       CMV enhancer: human cytomegalovirus immediate early enhancer
    421..624     +  promoter       CMV promoter: human cytomegalovirus (CMV) immediate early promoter
    655..1044    +  CDS            bsd: BSD_ASPTE - Experimental evidence at protein level: Swiss-Prot protein existence level 1. Catalyzes the deamination of the cytosine moiety of the antibiotics blasticidin S, cytomycin and acetylblasticidin S. From Aspergillus terreus.
   1073..1194    +  polyA_signal   SV40 poly(A) signal: SV40 polyadenylation signal
   1237..1477    +  promoter       U6 promoter: RNA polymerase III promoter for human U6 snRNA
   1507..1582    +  misc_RNA       gRNA scaffold: guide RNA scaffold for the Streptococcus pyogenes CRISPR/Cas9 system
   1686..2274    -  rep_origin     ori: high-copy-number ColE1/pMB1/pBR322/pUC origin of replication
   2445..3305    -  CDS            AmpR: β-lactamase; bla; confers resistance to ampicillin, carbenicillin, and related antibiotics
   3306..3410    -  promoter       AmpR promoter: bla
>Addgene plasmid #175289 | BPK1520_blastR | addgene full sequence | sequence record 346344 | Addgene NGS Result
GACGTCGCTAGCTCTAGAGGGCCTGAATTCTCGAGGCGTTGACATTGATTATTGACTAGTTATTAATAGT
AATCAATTACGGGGTCATTAGTTCATAGCCCATATATGGAGTTCCGCGTTACATAACTTACGGTAAATGG
CCCGCCTGGCTGACCGCCCAACGACCCCCGCCCATTGACGTCAATAATGACGTATGTTCCCATAGTAACG
CCAATAGGGACTTTCCATTGACGTCAATGGGTGGAGTATTTACGGTAAACTGCCCACTTGGCAGTACATC
AAGTGTATCATATGCCAAGTACGCCCCCTATTGACGTCAATGACGGTAAATGGCCCGCCTGGCATTATGC
CCAGTACATGACCTTATGGGACTTTCCTACTTGGCAGTACATCTACGTATTAGTCATCGCTATTACCATG
GTGATGCGGTTTTGGCAGTACATCAATGGGCGTGGATAGCGGTTTGACTCACGGGGATTTCCAAGTCTCC
ACCCCATTGACGTCAATGGGAGTTTGTTTTGGCACCAAAATCAACGGGACTTTCCAAAATGTCGTAACAA
CTCCGCCCCATTGACGCAAATGGGCGGTAGGCGTGTACGGTGGGAGGTCTATATAAGCAGAGCTCTCTGG
CTAACTACCGGTGCCACCATGGCCATGCCTTTGTCTCAAGAAGAATCCACCCTCATTGAAAGAGCAACGG
CTACAATCAACAGCATCCCCATCTCTGAAGACTACAGCGTCGCCAGCGCAGCTCTCTCTAGCGACGGCCG
CATCTTCACTGGTGTCAATGTATATCATTTTACTGGGGGACCTTGTGCAGAACTCGTGGTGCTGGGCACT
GCTGCTGCTGCGGCAGCTGGCAACCTGACTTGTATCGTCGCGATCGGAAATGAGAACAGGGGCATCTTGA
GCCCCTGCGGACGGTGCCGACAGGTGCTTCTCGATCTGCATCCTGGGATCAAAGCCATAGTGAAGGACAG
TGATGGACAGCCGACGGCAGTTGGGATTCGTGAATTGCTGCCCTCTGGTTATGTGTGGGAGGGCTGAGAA
TTCATCGATACCGTCGAGATCTAACTTGTTTATTGCAGCTTATAATGGTTACAAATAAAGCAATAGCATC
ACAAATTTCACAAATAAAGCATTTTTTTCACTGCATTCTAGTTGTGGTTTGTCCAAACTCATCAATGTAT
CTTATCATGTCTGGAAATTCGATCCGGTACCAAGGTCGGGCAGGAAGAGGGCCTATTTCCCATGATTCCT
TCATATTTGCATATACGATACAAGGCTGTTAGAGAGATAATTAGAATTAATTTGACTGTAAACACAAAGA
TATTAGTACAAAATACGTGACGTAGAAAGTAATAATTTCTTGGGTAGTTTGCAGTTTTAAAATTATGTTT
TAAAATGGACTATCATATGCTTACCGTAACTTGAAAGTATTTCGATTTCTTGGCTTTATATATCTTGTGG
AAAGGACGAAACACCGGAGACGATTAATGCGTCTCCGTTTTAGAGCTAGAAATAGCAAGTTAAAATAAGG
CTAGTCCGTTATCAACTTGAAAAAGTGGCACCGAGTCGGTGCTTTTTTTAAGCTTGGGCCGCTCGAGGTA
CCTCTCTACATATGACATGTGAGCAAAAGGCCAGCAAAAGGCCAGGAACCGTAAAAAGGCCGCGTTGCTG
GCGTTTTTCCATAGGCTCCGCCCCCCTGACGAGCATCACAAAAATCGACGCTCAAGTCAGAGGTGGCGAA
ACCCGACAGGACTATAAAGATACCAGGCGTTTCCCCCTGGAAGCTCCCTCGTGCGCTCTCCTGTTCCGAC
CCTGCCGCTTACCGGATACCTGTCCGCCTTTCTCCCTTCGGGAAGCGTGGCGCTTTCTCATAGCTCACGC
TGTAGGTATCTCAGTTCGGTGTAGGTCGTTCGCTCCAAGCTGGGCTGTGTGCACGAACCCCCCGTTCAGC
CCGACCGCTGCGCCTTATCCGGTAACTATCGTCTTGAGTCCAACCCGGTAAGACACGACTTATCGCCACT
GGCAGCAGCCACTGGTAACAGGATTAGCAGAGCGAGGTATGTAGGCGGTGCTACAGAGTTCTTGAAGTGG
TGGCCTAACTACGGCTACACTAGAAGAACAGTATTTGGTATCTGCGCTCTGCTGAAGCCAGTTACCTTCG
GAAAAAGAGTTGGTAGCTCTTGATCCGGCAAACAAACCACCGCTGGTAGCGGTGGTTTTTTTGTTTGCAA
GCAGCAGATTACGCGCAGAAAAAAAGGATCTCAAGAAGATCCTTTGATCTTTTCTACGGGGTCTGACGCT
CAGTGGAACGAAAACTCACGTTAAGGGATTTTGGTCATGAGATTATCAAAAAGGATCTTCACCTAGATCC
TTTTAAATTAAAAATGAAGTTTTAAATCAATCTAAAGTATATATGAGTAAACTTGGTCTGACAGTTACCA
ATGCTTAATCAGTGAGGCACCTATCTCAGCGATCTGTCTATTTCGTTCATCCATAGTTGCCTGACTCCCC
GTCGTGTAGATAACTACGATACGGGAGGGCTTACCATCTGGCCCCAGTGCTGCAATGATACCGCGAGACC
CACGCTCACCGGCTCCAGATTTATCAGCAATAAACCAGCCAGCCGGAAGGGCCGAGCGCAGAAGTGGTCC
TGCAACTTTATCCGCCTCCATCCAGTCTATTAATTGTTGCCGGGAAGCTAGAGTAAGTAGTTCGCCAGTT
AATAGTTTGCGCAACGTTGTTGCCATTGCTACAGGCATCGTGGTGTCACGCTCGTCGTTTGGTATGGCTT
CATTCAGCTCCGGTTCCCAACGATCAAGGCGAGTTACATGATCCCCCATGTTGTGCAAAAAAGCGGTTAG
CTCCTTCGGTCCTCCGATCGTTGTCAGAAGTAAGTTGGCCGCAGTGTTATCACTCATGGTTATGGCAGCA
CTGCATAATTCTCTTACTGTCATGCCATCCGTAAGATGCTTTTCTGTGACTGGTGAGTACTCAACCAAGT
CATTCTGAGAATAGTGTATGCGGCGACCGAGTTGCTCTTGCCCGGCGTCAATACGGGATAATACCGCGCC
ACATAGCAGAACTTTAAAAGTGCTCATCATTGGAAAACGTTCTTCGGGGCGAAAACTCTCAAGGATCTTA
CCGCTGTTGAGATCCAGTTCGATGTAACCCACTCGTGCACCCAACTGATCTTCAGCATCTTTTACTTTCA
CCAGCGTTTCTGGGTGAGCAAAAACAGGAAGGCAAAATGCCGCAAAAAAGGGAATAAGGGCGACACGGAA
ATGTTGAATACTCATACTCTTCCTTTTTCAATATTATTGAAGCATTTATCAGGGTTATTGTCTCATGAGC
GGATACATATTTGAATGTATTTAGAAAAATAAACAAATAGGGGTTCCGCGCACATTTCCCCGAAAAGTGC
CACCT
